Addgene plasmid #164514: pAAV.GFAP.(Cyto)iGlucoSnFR.mRuby2
Purpose: Green glucose sensor with mRuby2 fusion, cytosolic. The depositing lab recommends the updated pAAV.GFAP.(cyto).iGlucoSnFR2.mRuby3 (Plasmid #244084) instead of this plasmid.
Depositing lab: Loren Looger. Depositing organization: HHMI, Janelia Research Campus. Publication: In vivo glucose imaging in multiple model organisms with an engineered single-wavelength sensor. Keller JP, Marvin JS, Lacin H, Lemon WC, Shea J, Kim S, Lee RT, Koyama M, Keller PJ, Looger LL. Cell Rep. 2021 Jun 22;35(12):109284. doi: 10.1016/j.celrep.2021.109284. PubMed 34161775.
Backbone
  Vector backbone: pAAV
  Vector type: AAV
Growth in bacteria
  Bacterial resistance: Ampicillin, 100 μg/mL
  Growth temperature: 37°C
  Growth strain: NEB Stable
  Copy number: High Copy
Gene/Insert
  Gene/Insert name: (Cyto)iGlucoSnFR-mRuby2
  Species: M. musculus (mouse)
  Mutation: Synthetic Construct
  Promoter: GFAP
  Cloning method: Restriction Enzyme; 5′ cloning site Unknown (unknown if destroyed)
Terms and licenses: Academic/Nonprofit Terms; Industry Terms: Not Available to Industry
Depositor comments: The depositing lab recommends the updated pAAV.GFAP.(cyto).iGlucoSnFR2.mRuby3 (https://www.addgene.org/244084/) instead of this plasmid. Please visit https://doi.org/10.1101/571422 for bioRxiv preprint.
How to cite: pAAV.GFAP.(Cyto)iGlucoSnFR.mRuby2 was a gift from Loren Looger (Addgene plasmid # 164514 ; http://n2t.net/addgene:164514 ; RRID:Addgene_164514)
