[The description below was written by a language model from this plasmid's Addgene catalogue record and pLannotate feature annotations shown in this document.]
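Description:
pAAV.GFAP.(Cyto)iGlucoSnFR.mRuby2 is an AAV transfer plasmid (about 7 kb) built on a pAAV backbone for packaging a genetically encoded glucose sensor into recombinant adeno-associated virus. It is maintained in bacteria through a high-copy ColE1/pUC-type origin and an ampicillin resistance gene (β-lactamase with its own promoter). An f1 phage origin and a lacZα remnant are also present in the backbone. The expression cassette lies between two AAV2 inverted terminal repeats, which are the cis elements needed for replication and encapsidation of the vector genome. Both are annotated only as fragments in the sequenced record.

The payload is a cytosolic version of iGlucoSnFR, a synthetic single-wavelength green fluorescent glucose indicator, fused to the red fluorescent protein mRuby2. The catalogue lists GFAP as the promoter, which is commonly used to direct expression to astrocytes. The automated annotation does not mark a promoter, but a long unannotated stretch upstream of the coding region is where it would be expected. The feature table detects a GFP-derived segment, corresponding to the fluorescent reporter portion of the sensor, while the glucose-binding portion is not annotated. A very short match to the PDGFRβ transmembrane domain sits just before mRuby2. Given its length and the cytosolic designation, it is probably residual linker sequence rather than a functional membrane anchor. The mRuby2 fusion supplies a red signal that can serve as an expression marker or reference alongside the green sensor. Downstream, a WPRE enhances transcript stability and expression, followed by an SV40 polyadenylation signal.

The construct is intended for imaging intracellular glucose in GFAP-expressing cells. The depositing lab now recommends a newer iGlucoSnFR2–mRuby3 version instead.
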