Features (pLannotate 1.2.2; 14 found; start..end, strand, type, name):
      1..133     -  repeat_region  AAV2 ITR (fragment): inverted terminal repeat of adeno-associated virus serotype 2 inverted
   1881..2603    +  CDS            cEGFP: cEGFP is a basic (constitutively fluorescent) green fluorescent protein published in 2008, derived from Aequorea victoria.
   2865..2888    +  CDS            PDGFRβ TM domain (fragment): transmembrane domain from platelet derived growth factor receptor beta
   2892..3602    +  CDS            mRuby2: mRuby2 is a basic (constitutively fluorescent) red fluorescent protein published in 2012, derived from Entacmaea quadricolor. It has moderate acid sensitivity.
   3618..4206    +  misc_feature   WPRE: woodchuck hepatitis virus posttranscriptional regulatory element
   4207..4226    +  misc_feature   MCS (fragment): pBluescript multiple cloning site
   4255..4376    -  polyA_signal   SV40 poly(A) signal: SV40 polyadenylation signal
   4399..4467    -  CDS            large T antigen (fragment): large T antigen from SV40 (simian virus 40)
   4538..4595    +  repeat_region  AAV2 ITR (fragment): inverted terminal repeat of adeno-associated virus serotype 2 inverted
   4755..5343    -  rep_origin     ori: high-copy-number ColE1/pMB1/pBR322/pUC origin of replication
   5514..6374    -  CDS            AmpR: β-lactamase; bla; confers resistance to ampicillin, carbenicillin, and related antibiotics
   6375..6479    -  promoter       AmpR promoter: bla
   6532..6960    -  rep_origin     f1 ori (sequence partly withheld): f1 bacteriophage origin of replication; arrow indicates direction of (+) strand synthesis
   6965..6       -  CDS            lacZα (fragment) (across the origin): LacZα fragment of β-galactosidase; lacZ fragment
>Addgene plasmid #164514 | pAAV.GFAP.(Cyto)iGlucoSnFR.mRuby2 | addgene full sequence | sequence record 324004 | Addgene NGS Result
CAGCTGCGCGCTCGCTCGCTCACTGAGGCCGCCCGGGCAAAGCCCGGGCGTCGGGCGACCTTTGGTCGCC
CGGCCTCAGTGAGCGAGCGAGCGCGCAGAGAGGGAGTGGCCAACTCCATCACTAGGGGTTCCTTGTAGTT
AATGATTAACCCGCCATGCTACTTATCTACGTAGCCATGCTCTAGGAAGATCCAACATATCCTGGTGTGG
AGTAGGGGACGCTGCTCTGACAGAGGCTCGGGGGCCTGAGCTGGCTCTGTGAGCTGGGGAGGAGGCAGAC
AGCCAGGCCTTTGTCTGCAAGCAGACCTGGCAGCATTGGGCTGGCCGCCCCCCAGGGCCTCCTCTTCATG
CCCAGTGAATGACTCACCTTGGCACAGACACAATGTTCGGGGTGGGCACAGTGCCTGCTTCCCGCCGCAC
CCCAGCCCCCCTCAAATGCCTTCCGAGAAGCCCATTGAGCAGGGGGCTTGCATTGCACCCCAGCCTGACA
GCCTGGCATCTTGGGATAAAAGCAGCACAGCCCCCTAGGGGCTGCCCTTGCTGTGTGGCGCCACCGGCGG
TGGAGAACAAGGCTCTATTCAGCCTGTGCCCAGGAAAGGGGATCAGGGGATGCCCAGGCATGGACAGTGG
GTGGCAGGGGGGGAGAGGAGGGCTGTCTGCTTCCCAGAAGTCCAAGGACACAAATGGGTGAGGGGAGAGC
TCTCCCCATAGCTGGGCTGCGGCCCAACCCCACCCCCTCAGGCTATGCCAGGGGGTGTTGCCAGGGGCAC
CCGGGCATCGCCAGTCTAGCCCACTCCTTCATAAAGCCCTCGCATCCCAGGAGCGAGCAGAGCCAGAGCA
GGTTGGAGAGGAGACGCATCACCTCCGCTGCTCGCGGGGATCCCGCCACCATGAAACTGGAAATTTTTAG
CTGGTGGGCCGGCGATGAAGGCCCGGCCCTGGAAGCCCTGATTCGCCTGTATAAACAGAAATATCCGGGC
GTGGAGGTGATTAACGCCACCGTGACCGGCGGCGCCGGCGTGAACGCCCGCGCCGTGCTGAAAACCCGCA
TGCTGGGCGGCGATCCGCCGGATACCTTTCAGGTGGCAGCCGGCATGGAACTGATTGGCACCTGGGTGGT
GGCCAACCGCATGGAAGACCTGAGCGCCCTGTTTCGCCAGGAAGGCTGGCTGCAAGCCTTTCCGAAAGGC
CTGATTGATCTGATTAGCTATAAAGGCGGCATTTGGAGCGTGCCGGTGAACATTCATCGCAGCAACGTGA
TGTGGTATCTGCCGGCCAAACTGAAAGAATGGGGCGTGAACCCGCCGCGCACCTGGGATGAATTTCTGGC
CACCTGCCAGACCCTGAAACAGAAAGGCCTGGAAGCCCCGCTGGCCCTGGGCGAAAACTGGACCCAGCAG
CATCTGTGGGAAAGCGTGGCCCTGGCTGTGCTGGGCCCGGATGATTGGAACAACCTGTGGAACGGCAAAC
TGAAATTTACCGATCCGAAAGCCGTGCGCGCCTGGGAAGTGTTTGGCCGCGTGCTGGATTGCGCCAACAA
AGATGCCGCCGGCCTGAGCTGGCAGCAGGCCGTGGATCGCGTGGTGCAGGGCAAAGCCGCCTTTAACGTG
ATGGGCGATTGGGCCGCCGGCTATATGACCACCACCCTGAAACTGAAACCGGGCACCGATTTTGCCTGGG
CCCCGAGCCCGGGCACCCAGGGCGTGTTTATGATGGTGAGCGATAGCTTTGGCCTGCCGAAAGGCGCCAA
AAACCGCCAGAACGCCATTAACTGGCTGCGCCTGGTGGGCAGCAAAGAAGGCCAGGATACCTTTAACCCG
CTGAAAGGCAGCATTGCCGCCCGCCTGGATAGCGATCCGAGCAAATATCCCGCCAGCCACAACGTCTATA
TCATGGCCGACAAGCAGAGGAACGGCATCAAGGCGAACTTCAAGATCCGCCACAACATCGAGGACGGCGG
CGTGCAGCTCGCCTACCACTACCAGCAGAACACCCCCATCGGCGACGGCCCCGTGCTGCTGCCCGACAAC
CACTACCTGAGCACCCAGTCCAAACTTTCGAAAGACCCCAACGAGAAGCGCGATCACATGGTCCTGCTGG
AGTTCGTGACCGCCGCCGGGATCACTCTCGGCATGGACGAGCTGTACAAGGGCGGTACCGGAGGGAGCAT
GGTGAGCAAGGGCGAGGAGCTGTTCACCGGGGTGGTGCCCATCCTGGTCGAGCTGGACGGCGACGTAAAC
GGCCACAAGTTCAGCGTGTCCGGCGAGGGTGAGGGCGATGCCACCTACGGCAAGCTGACCCTGAAGTTCA
TCTGCACCACCGGCAAGCTGCCCGTGCCCTGGCCCACCCTCGTGACCACCCTGACCTACGGCGTGCAGTG
CTTCAGCCGCTACCCCGACCACATGAAGCAGCACGACTTCTTCAAGTCCGCCATGCCCGAAGGCTACATC
CAGGAGCGCACCATCTTCTTCAAGGACGACGGCAACTACAAGACCCGCGCCGAGGTGAAGTTCGAGGGCG
ACACCCTGGTGAACCGCATCGAGCTGAAGGGCATCGACTTCAAGGAGGACGGCAACATCCTGGGGCATAA
GCTGGAGTACAACTTTAACAACCCCAACGCCTATGGCCAGAGCGCCATGCGCGATTGGCGCAGCAACCGC
ATTGTGGGCAGCCTGGTGGCAGGCGCCGTGGCCCCGGAGAGCTTTATGAGCCAGTTTGGCACCGTGATGG
AAATTTTTCTGCAAACCCGCAACCCGCAGGCCGCCGCCAACGCCGCCCAGGCCATTGCCGATCAGGTGGG
CCTGGGCCGCCTGGGCCAACTGCAGGTCGACGAACAAAAACTCATCTCAGAAGAGGATCTGAATGCTGTG
GGCCAGGACACGCAGGAGCGTATGGTGTCTAAGGGCGAAGAGCTGATCAAGGAAAATATGCGTATGAAGG
TGGTCATGGAAGGTTCGGTCAACGGCCACCAATTCAAATGCACAGGTGAAGGAGAAGGCAATCCGTACAT
GGGAACTCAAACCATGAGGATCAAAGTCATCGAGGGAGGACCCCTGCCATTTGCCTTTGACATTCTTGCC
ACGTCGTTCATGTATGGCAGCCGTACTTTTATCAAGTACCCGAAAGGCATTCCTGATTTCTTTAAACAGT
CCTTTCCTGAGGGTTTTACTTGGGAAAGAGTTACGAGATACGAAGATGGTGGAGTCGTCACCGTCATGCA
GGACACCAGCCTTGAGGATGGCTGTCTCGTTTACCACGTCCAAGTCAGAGGGGTAAACTTTCCTTCCAAT
GGTCCCGTGATGCAGAAGAAGACCAAGGGTTGGGAGCCTAATACAGAGATGATGTATCCAGCAGATGGTG
GTCTGAGGGGATACACTCATATGGCACTGAAAGTTGATGGTGGTGGCCATCTGTCTTGCTCTTTCGTAAC
AACTTACAGGTCAAAAAAGACCGTCGGGAACATCAAGATGCCCGGTATCCATGCCGTTGATCACCGCCTG
GAAAGGTTAGAGGAAAGTGACAATGAAATGTTCGTAGTACAACGCGAACACGCAGTTGCCAAGTTCGCCG
GGCTTGGTGGTGGGATGGACGAGCTGTACAAGTAGAAGCTTATCGATAATCAACCTCTGGATTACAAAAT
TTGTGAAAGATTGACTGGTATTCTTAACTATGTTGCTCCTTTTACGCTATGTGGATACGCTGCTTTAATG
CCTTTGTATCATGCTATTGCTTCCCGTATGGCTTTCATTTTCTCCTCCTTGTATAAATCCTGGTTGCTGT
CTCTTTATGAGGAGTTGTGGCCCGTTGTCAGGCAACGTGGCGTGGTGTGCACTGTGTTTGCTGACGCAAC
CCCCACTGGTTGGGGCATTGCCACCACCTGTCAGCTCCTTTCCGGGACTTTCGCTTTCCCCCTCCCTATT
GCCACGGCGGAACTCATCGCCGCCTGCCTTGCCCGCTGCTGGACAGGGGCTCGGCTGTTGGGCACTGACA
ATTCCGTGGTGTTGTCGGGGAAATCATCGTCCTTTCCTTGGCTGCTCGCCTGTGTTGCCACCTGGATTCT
GCGCGGGACGTCCTTCTGCTACGTCCCTTCGGCCCTCAATCCAGCGGACCTTCCTTCCCGCGGCCTGCTG
CCGGCTCTGCGGCCTCTTCCGCGTCTTCGCCTTCGCCCTCAGACGAGTCGGATCTCCCTTTGGGCCGCCT
CCCCGCATCGATACCGTCGACCTCGACCCGGGCGGCCGCTTCGAGCAGACATGATAAGATACATTGATGA
GTTTGGACAAACCACAACTAGAATGCAGTGAAAAAAATGCTTTATTTGTGAAATTTGTGATGCTATTGCT
TTATTTGTAACCATTATAAGCTGCAATAAACAAGTTAACAACAACAATTGCATTCATTTTATGTTTCAGG
TTCAGGGGGAGATGTGGGAGGTTTTTTAAAGCAAGTAAAACCTCTACAAATGTGGTAAAATCGATAAGGA
TCTTCCTAGAGCATGGCTACGTAGATAAGTAGCATGGCGGGTTAATCATTAACTACAAGGAACCCCTAGT
GATGGAGTTGGCCACTCCCTCTCTGCGCGCTCGCTCGCTCACTGACTCGCTGCGCTCGGTCGTTCGGCTG
CGGCGAGCGGTATCAGCTCACTCAAAGGCGGTAATACGGTTATCCACAGAATCAGGGGATAACGCAGGAA
AGAACATGTGAGCAAAAGGCCAGCAAAAGGCCAGGAACCGTAAAAAGGCCGCGTTGCTGGCGTTTTTCCA
TAGGCTCCGCCCCCCTGACGAGCATCACAAAAATCGACGCTCAAGTCAGAGGTGGCGAAACCCGACAGGA
CTATAAAGATACCAGGCGTTTCCCCCTGGAAGCTCCCTCGTGCGCTCTCCTGTTCCGACCCTGCCGCTTA
CCGGATACCTGTCCGCCTTTCTCCCTTCGGGAAGCGTGGCGCTTTCTCATAGCTCACGCTGTAGGTATCT
CAGTTCGGTGTAGGTCGTTCGCTCCAAGCTGGGCTGTGTGCACGAACCCCCCGTTCAGCCCGACCGCTGC
GCCTTATCCGGTAACTATCGTCTTGAGTCCAACCCGGTAAGACACGACTTATCGCCACTGGCAGCAGCCA
CTGGTAACAGGATTAGCAGAGCGAGGTATGTAGGCGGTGCTACAGAGTTCTTGAAGTGGTGGCCTAACTA
CGGCTACACTAGAAGAACAGTATTTGGTATCTGCGCTCTGCTGAAGCCAGTTACCTTCGGAAAAAGAGTT
GGTAGCTCTTGATCCGGCAAACAAACCACCGCTGGTAGCGGTGGTTTTTTTGTTTGCAAGCAGCAGATTA
CGCGCAGAAAAAAAGGATCTCAAGAAGATCCTTTGATCTTTTCTACGGGGTCTGACGCTCAGTGGAACGA
AAACTCACGTTAAGGGATTTTGGTCATGAGATTATCAAAAAGGATCTTCACCTAGATCCTTTTAAATTAA
AAATGAAGTTTTAAATCAATCTAAAGTATATATGAGTAAACTTGGTCTGACAGTTACCAATGCTTAATCA
GTGAGGCACCTATCTCAGCGATCTGTCTATTTCGTTCATCCATAGTTGCCTGACTCCCCGTCGTGTAGAT
AACTACGATACGGGAGGGCTTACCATCTGGCCCCAGTGCTGCAATGATACCGCGAGACCCACGCTCACCG
GCTCCAGATTTATCAGCAATAAACCAGCCAGCCGGAAGGGCCGAGCGCAGAAGTGGTCCTGCAACTTTAT
CCGCCTCCATCCAGTCTATTAATTGTTGCCGGGAAGCTAGAGTAAGTAGTTCGCCAGTTAATAGTTTGCG
CAACGTTGTTGCCATTGCTACAGGCATCGTGGTGTCACGCTCGTCGTTTGGTATGGCTTCATTCAGCTCC
GGTTCCCAACGATCAAGGCGAGTTACATGATCCCCCATGTTGTGCAAAAAAGCGGTTAGCTCCTTCGGTC
CTCCGATCGTTGTCAGAAGTAAGTTGGCCGCAGTGTTATCACTCATGGTTATGGCAGCACTGCATAATTC
TCTTACTGTCATGCCATCCGTAAGATGCTTTTCTGTGACTGGTGAGTACTCAACCAAGTCATTCTGAGAA
TAGTGTATGCGGCGACCGAGTTGCTCTTGCCCGGCGTCAATACGGGATAATACCGCGCCACATAGCAGAA
CTTTAAAAGTGCTCATCATTGGAAAACGTTCTTCGGGGCGAAAACTCTCAAGGATCTTACCGCTGTTGAG
ATCCAGTTCGATGTAACCCACTCGTGCACCCAACTGATCTTCAGCATCTTTTACTTTCACCAGCGTTTCT
GGGTGAGCAAAAACAGGAAGGCAAAATGCCGCAAAAAAGGGAATAAGGGCGACACGGAAATGTTGAATAC
TCATACTCTTCCTTTTTCAATATTATTGAAGCATTTATCAGGGTTATTGTCTCATGAGCGGATACATATT
TGAATGTATTTAGAAAAATAAACAAATAGGGGTTCCGCGCACATTTCCCCGAAAAGTGCCACCTAAATTG
TAAGCGTTAATATTTTGTTAAAATTCGCGTTAAATTTTTGTTAAATCAGCTCATTTTTTAACCAATAGGC
CGAAATCGGCAAAATCCCTTATAAATCAAAAGAATAGACCGAGATAGGGT
[37 nt withheld, positions 6631-6667]
AAAGAACGTGGACTCCAACGTCAAAGG
[49 nt withheld, positions 6695-6743]
T
[91 nt withheld, positions 6745-6835]
G
[124 nt withheld, positions 6837-6960]
CCCATTCGCCATTCAGGCTGCGCAACTGTTGGGAAGGGCGATCGGTGCGGGCCTCTTCGCTATTACGC
